>Addgene plasmid #41330 | TAL3156 | depositor partial sequence | sequence record 54969 | TAL3156 sequence 2430 bps
TCTAGAGCTAGCACCATGGACTACAAAGACCATGACGGTGATTATAAAGATCATGACATCGATTACAAGG
ATGACGATGACAAGATGGCCCCCAAGAAGAAGAGGAAGGTGGGCATTCACCGCGGGGTACCTATGGTGGA
CTTGAGGACACTCGGTTATTCGCAACAGCAACAGGAGAAAATCAAGCCTAAGGTCAGGAGCACCGTCGCG
CAACACCACGAGGCGCTTGTGGGGCATGGCTTCACTCATGCGCATATTGTCGCGCTTTCACAGCACCCTG
CGGCGCTTGGGACGGTGGCTGTCAAATACCAAGATATGATTGCGGCCCTGCCCGAAGCCACGCACGAGGC
AATTGTAGGGGTCGGTAAACAGTGGTCGGGAGCGCGAGCACTTGAGGCGCTGCTGACTGTGGCGGGTGAG
CTTAGGGGGCCTCCGCTCCAGCTCGACACCGGGCAGCTGCTGAAGATCGCGAAGAGAGGGGGAGTAACAG
CGGTAGAGGCAGTGCACGCCTGGCGCAATGCGCTCACCGGGGCCCCCTTGAACCTGACCCCAGACCAGGT
AGTCGCAATCGCGAACAATAATGGGGGAAAGCAAGCCCTGGAAACCGTGCAAAGGTTGTTGCCGGTCCTT
TGTCAAGACCACGGCCTTACACCGGAGCAAGTCGTGGCCATTGCAAATAATAACGGTGGCAAACAGGCTC
TTGAGACGGTTCAGAGACTTCTCCCAGTTCTCTGTCAAGCCCACGGGCTGACTCCCGATCAAGTTGTAGC
GATTGCGTCCAACGGTGGAGGGAAACAAGCATTGGAGACTGTCCAACGGCTCCTTCCCGTGTTGTGTCAA
GCCCACGGTTTGACGCCTGCACAAGTGGTCGCCATCGCCAACAACAACGGCGGTAAGCAGGCGCTGGAAA
CAGTACAGCGCCTGCTGCCTGTACTGTGCCAGGATCATGGACTGACCCCAGACCAGGTAGTCGCAATCGC
GTCAAACGGAGGGGGAAAGCAAGCCCTGGAAACCGTGCAAAGGTTGTTGCCGGTCCTTTGTCAAGACCAC
GGCCTTACACCGGAGCAAGTCGTGGCCATTGCAAGCAACATCGGTGGCAAACAGGCTCTTGAGACGGTTC
AGAGACTTCTCCCAGTTCTCTGTCAAGCCCACGGGCTGACTCCCGATCAAGTTGTAGCGATTGCGTCGAA
CATTGGAGGGAAACAAGCATTGGAGACTGTCCAACGGCTCCTTCCCGTGTTGTGTCAAGCCCACGGTTTG
ACGCCTGCACAAGTGGTCGCCATCGCCAGCCATGATGGCGGTAAGCAGGCGCTGGAAACAGTACAGCGCC
TGCTGCCTGTACTGTGCCAGGATCATGGACTGACCCCAGACCAGGTAGTCGCAATCGCGTCGAACATTGG
GGGAAAGCAAGCCCTGGAAACCGTGCAAAGGTTGTTGCCGGTCCTTTGTCAAGACCACGGCCTTACACCG
GAGCAAGTCGTGGCCATTGCAAATAATAACGGTGGCAAACAGGCTCTTGAGACGGTTCAGAGACTTCTCC
CAGTTCTCTGTCAAGCCCACGGGCTGACTCCCGATCAAGTTGTAGCGATTGCGTCCAACGGTGGAGGGAA
ACAAGCATTGGAGACTGTCCAACGGCTCCTTCCCGTGTTGTGTCAAGCCCACGGTTTGACGCCTGCACAA
GTGGTCGCCATCGCCAACAACAACGGCGGTAAGCAGGCGCTGGAAACAGTACAGCGCCTGCTGCCTGTAC
TGTGCCAGGATCATGGACTGACCCCAGACCAGGTAGTCGCAATCGCGTCGAACATTGGGGGAAAGCAAGC
CCTGGAAACCGTGCAAAGGTTGTTGCCGGTCCTTTGTCAAGACCACGGCCTTACACCGGAGCAAGTCGTG
GCCATTGCAAGCAACATCGGTGGCAAACAGGCTCTTGAGACGGTTCAGAGACTTCTCCCAGTTCTCTGTC
AAGCCCACGGGCTGACTCCCGATCAAGTTGTAGCGATTGCGTCGAACATTGGAGGGAAACAAGCATTGGA
GACTGTCCAACGGCTCCTTCCCGTGTTGTGTCAAGCCCACGGTTTGACGCCTGCACAAGTGGTCGCCATC
GCCAACAACAACGGCGGTAAGCAGGCGCTGGAAACAGTACAGCGCCTGCTGCCTGTACTGTGCCAGGATC
ATGGACTGACACCCGAACAGGTGGTCGCCATTGCTTCTAACATCGGAGGACGGCCAGCCTTGGAGTCCAT
CGTAGCCCAATTGTCCAGGCCCGATCCCGCGTTGGCTGCGTTAACGAATGACCATCTGGTGGCGTTGGCA
TGTCTTGGTGGACGACCCGCGCTCGATGCAGTCAAAAAGGGTCTGCCTCATGCTCCCGCATTGATCAAAA
GAACCAACCGGCGGATTCCCGAGAGAACTTCCCATCGAGTCGCGGGATCC
