>Addgene plasmid #41330 | TAL3156 | addgene partial sequence | sequence record 57134 | JDS-TALEN-F 5'-TAGGGGTCGGTAAACAGTGG-3'
GTGGCGGGTGAGCTTAGGGGGCCTCCGCTCCAGCTCGACACCGGGCAGCTGCTGAAGATCGCGAAGAGAG
GGGGAGTAACAGCGGTAGAGGCAGTGCACGCCTGGCGCAATGCGCTCACCGGGGCCCCCTTGAACCTGAC
CCCAGACCAGGTAGTCGCAATCGCGAACAATAATGGGGGAAAGCAAGCCCTGGAAACCGTGCAAAGGTTG
TTGCCGGTCCTTTGTCAAGACCACGGCCTTACACCGGAGCAAGTCGTGGCCATTGCAAATAATAACGGTG
GCAAACAGGCTCTTGAGACGGTTCAGAGACTTCTCCCAGTTCTCTGTCAAGCCCACGGGCTGACTCCCGA
TCAAGTTGTAGCGATTGCGTCCAACGGTGGAGGGAAACAAGCATTGGAGACTGTCCAACGGCTCCTTCCC
GTGTTGTGTCAAGCCCACGGTTTGACGCCTGCACAAGTGGTCGCCATCGCCAACAACAACGGCGGTAAGC
AGGCGCTGGAAACAGTACAGCGCCTGCTGCCTGTACTGTGCCAGGATCATGGACTGACCCCAGACCAGGT
AGTCGCAATCGCGTCAAACGGAGGGGGAAAGCAAGCCCTGGAAACCGTGCAAAGGTTGTTGCCGGTCCTT
TGTCAAGACCACGGCCTTACACCGGAGCAAGTCGTGGCCATTGCAAGCAACATCGGTGGCAAACAGGCTC
TTGAGACGGTTCAGAGACTTCTCCCAGTTCTCTGTCAAGCCCACGGGCTGACTCCCGATCAAGTTGTAGC
GATTGCGTCGAACATTGGAGGGAAACAAGCATTGGAGACTGTCCAACGGCTCCTTCCCGTGTTGTGTCAA
GCCCACGGTTTGACGCCTGCACAAGTGGTCGCCATCGCCAGCCATGATGGCGGTAAGCAGGCGCTGGAAA
CAGTACAGCGCCTGCTGC
