[The description below was written by a language model from this plasmid's Addgene catalogue record.]
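Description:
TAL3156 is a TALEN expression plasmid built on the JDS70 backbone, encoding the "left" half of a nuclease pair directed at the zebrafish (D. rerio) rps19 gene. The vector is classed as a mammalian expression plasmid that also carries a T7 promoter. It is propagated in E. coli as a high-copy plasmid under ampicillin selection. The backbone is about 6.4 kb and the insert about 1.6 kb.

The insert is not the rps19 coding sequence itself. It is an engineered array of TAL effector repeats designed to recognise a specific 18-nucleotide site within that gene. It was cloned by restriction enzyme methods that destroyed the junction sites, placing it in frame with elements supplied by the backbone: an N-terminal 3X Flag tag for detection and a C-terminal wild-type FokI nuclease domain. Expression is driven by the CMV promoter. The use of a BGH reverse sequencing primer suggests a BGH polyadenylation region downstream, although no feature table is provided to confirm this. The T7 designation indicates that the fusion can also be transcribed in vitro, a common route to mRNA for embryo injection.

Because FokI cleaves only as a dimer, this construct is meant to be used with a matching "right" TALEN that binds the opposite strand nearby. The two nuclease domains then come together over the spacer and make a double-strand break. Error-prone repair of that break produces insertions and deletions, giving targeted disruption of rps19 in zebrafish cells. This matches the associated work on TALEN-mediated gene disruption in somatic zebrafish tissue. The record does not name the partner plasmid.
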