Addgene plasmid #41330: TAL3156
Depositing lab: Keith Joung. Depositing organization: Massachusetts General Hospital. Publication: Targeted gene disruption in somatic zebrafish cells using engineered TALENs. Sander JD, Cade L, Khayter C, Reyon D, Peterson RT, Joung JK, Yeh JR. Nat Biotechnol. 2011 Aug 5;29(8):697-8. doi: 10.1038/nbt.1934. PubMed 21822241.
Backbone
  Vector backbone: JDS70
  Backbone manufacturer: Addgene plasmid #32285
  Backbone size w/o insert (bp): 6447
  Vector type: Mammalian Expression ; T7
Growth in bacteria
  Bacterial resistance: Ampicillin, 100 μg/mL
  Growth temperature: 37°C
  Growth strain: XL1 Blue
  Copy number: High Copy
Gene/Insert
  Gene/Insert name: ZebrafishCommunity-rps19-Left (alt name: rps19)
  Species: D. rerio (zebrafish)
  Insert size (bp): 1640
  Entrez Gene: rps19 (a.k.a. MGC73211, zgc:73211)
  Promoter: CMV
  Tag / fusion protein: 3X Flag (N terminal on backbone); WT FOKI (C terminal on backbone)
  Cloning method: Restriction Enzyme; 5′ cloning site N/A (destroyed during cloning); 3′ cloning site N/A (destroyed during cloning)
  Sequencing primers: 5′ CMV-F; 3′ BGH-rev
Terms and licenses: Academic/Nonprofit Terms; Industry Terms: Not Available to Industry
Depositor comments: Target binding site: TGGTGTAACAGTGAAAGA It is strongly recommended that users perform a diagnostic digest to verify this plasmid prior to use. For example, a double digest of the plasmid with BamHI and KpnI should result in two bands at 2.3kb and 5.8kb.
How to cite: TAL3156 was a gift from Keith Joung (Addgene plasmid # 41330 ; http://n2t.net/addgene:41330 ; RRID:Addgene_41330)
